>Addgene plasmid #143602 | TFORF2730 | addgene full sequence | sequence record 400495 | Addgene NGS Result
TTAATGTAGTCTTATGCAATACTCTTGTAGTCTTGCAACATGGTAACGATGAGTTAGCAACATGCCTTAC
AAGGAGAGAAAAAGCACCGTGCATGCCGATTGGTGGAAGTAAGGTGGTACGATCGTGCCTTATTAGGAAG
GCAACAGACGGGTCTGACATGGATTGGACGAACCACTGAATTGCCGCATTGCAGAGATATTGTATTTAAG
TGCCTAGCTCGATACATAAACGGGTCTCTCTGGTTAGACCAGATCTGAGCCTGGGAGCTCTCTGGCTAAC
TAGGGAACCCACTGCTTAAGCCTCAATAAAGCTTGCCTTGAGTGCTTCAAGTAGTGTGTGCCCGTCTGTT
GTGTGACTCTGGTAACTAGAGATCCCTCAGACCCTTTTAGTCAGTGTGGAAAATCTCTAGCAGTGGCGCC
CGAACAGGGACTTGAAAGCGAAAGGGAAACCAGAGGAGCTCTCTCGACGCAGGACTCGGCTTGCTGAAGC
GCGCACGGCAAGAGGCGAGGGGCGGCGACTGGTGAGTACGCCAAAAATTTTGACTAGCGGAGGCTAGAAG
GAGAGAGATGGGTGCGAGAGCGTCAGTATTAAGCGGGGGAGAATTAGATCGCGATGGGAAAAAATTCGGT
TAAGGCCAGGGGGAAAGAAAAAATATAAATTAAAACATATAGTATGGGCAAGCAGGGAGCTAGAACGATT
CGCAGTTAATCCTGGCCTGTTAGAAACATCAGAAGGCTGTAGACAAATACTGGGACAGCTACAACCATCC
CTTCAGACAGGATCAGAAGAACTTAGATCATTATATAATACAGTAGCAACCCTCTATTGTGTGCATCAAA
GGATAGAGATAAAAGACACCAAGGAAGCTTTAGACAAGATAGAGGAAGAGCAAAACAAAAGTAAGACCAC
CGCACAGCAAGCGGCCGCTGATCTTCAGACCTGGAGGAGGAGATATGAGGGACAATTGGAGAAGTGAATT
ATATAAATATAAAGTAGTAAAAATTGAACCATTAGGAGTAGCACCCACCAAGGCAAAGAGAAGAGTGGTG
CAGAGAGAAAAAAGAGCAGTGGGAATAGGAGCTTTGTTCCTTGGGTTCTTGGGAGCAGCAGGAAGCACTA
TGGGCGCAGCGTCAATGACGCTGACGGTACAGGCCAGACAATTATTGTCTGGTATAGTGCAGCAGCAGAA
CAATTTGCTGAGGGCTATTGAGGCGCAACAGCATCTGTTGCAACTCACAGTCTGGGGCATCAAGCAGCTC
CAGGCAAGAATCCTGGCTGTGGAAAGATACCTAAAGGATCAACAGCTCCTGGGGATTTGGGGTTGCTCTG
GAAAACTCATTTGCACCACTGCTGTGCCTTGGAATGCTAGTTGGAGTAATAAATCTCTGGAACAGATTTG
GAATCACACGACCTGGATGGAGTGGGACAGAGAAATTAACAATTACACAAGCTTAATACACTCCTTAATT
GAAGAATCGCAAAACCAGCAAGAAAAGAATGAACAAGAATTATTGGAATTAGATAAATGGGCAAGTTTGT
GGAATTGGTTTAACATAACAAATTGGCTGTGGTATATAAAATTATTCATAATGATAGTAGGAGGCTTGGT
AGGTTTAAGAATAGTTTTTGCTGTACTTTCTATAGTGAATAGAGTTAGGCAGGGATATTCACCATTATCG
TTTCAGACCCACCTCCCAACCCCGAGGGGACCCATGCATTGCATCTCAATTAGTCAGCAACCAGGTGTGG
AAAGTCCCCAGGCTCCCCAGCAGGCAGAAGTATGCAAAGCATGCGTCTCAATTAGTCAGCAACCATAGTC
CCGCCCCTAACTCCGCCCATCCCGCCCCTAACTCCGCCCAGTTCCGCCCATTCTCCGCCCCATGGCTGAC
TAATTTTTTTTATTTATGCAGAGGCCGAGGCCGCCTCGGCCTCTGAGCTATTCCAGAAGTAGTGAGGAGG
CTTTTTTGGAGGCCTAGGCTTTTGCAAAAAGCTTTCTAGAGGTACCACCGGAGCTTACCATGACCGAGTA
CAAGCCCACGGTGCGCCTCGCCACCCGCGACGACGTCCCCAGGGCCGTACGCACCCTCGCCGCCGCGTTC
GCCGACTACCCCGCCACGCGCCACACCGTCGATCCGGACCGCCACATCGAGCGGGTCACCGAGCTGCAAG
AACTCTTCCTCACGCGCGTCGGGCTCGACATCGGCAAGGTGTGGGTCGCGGACGACGGCGCCGCCGTGGC
GGTCTGGACCACGCCGGAGAGCGTCGAAGCGGGGGCGGTGTTCGCCGAGATCGGCCCGCGCATGGCCGAG
TTGAGCGGTTCCCGGCTGGCCGCGCAGCAACAGATGGAAGGCCTCCTGGCGCCGCACCGGCCCAAGGAGC
CCGCGTGGTTCCTGGCCACCGTCGGCGTCTCGCCCGACCACCAGGGCAAGGGTCTGGGCAGCGCCGTCGT
GCTCCCCGGAGTGGAGGCGGCCGAGCGCGCCGGGGTGCCCGCCTTCCTGGAGACCTCCGCGCCCCGCAAC
CTCCCCTTCTACGAGCGGCTCGGCTTCACCGTCACCGCCGACGTCGAGGTGCCCGAAGGACCGCGCACCT
GGTGCATGACCCGCAAGCCCGGTGCCAGTTAACGAATTCTAGATCTTGAGACAAATGGCAGTATTCATCC
ACAATTTTAAAAGAAAAGGGGGGATTGGGGGGTACAGTGCAGGGGAAAGAATAGTAGACATAATAGCAAC
AGACATACAAACTAAAGAATTACAAAAACAAATTACAAAAATTCAAAATTTTCGGGTTTATTACAGGGAC
AGCAGAGATCCACTTTGGCGCCGGCTCGAGGCCTGCAGGTGCAAAGATGGATAAAGTTTTAAACAGAGAG
GAATCTTTGCAGCTAATGGACCTTCTAGGTCTTGAAAGGAGTGGGAATTGGCTCCGGTGCCCGTCAGTGG
GCAGAGCGCACATCGCCCACAGTCCCCGAGAAGTTGGGGGGAGGGGTCGGCAATTGAACCGGTGCCTAGA
GAAGGTGGCGCGGGGTAAACTGGGAAAGTGATGTCGTGTACTGGCTCCGCCTTTTTCCCGAGGGTGGGGG
AGAACCGTATATAAGTGCAGTAGTCGCCGTGAACGTTCTTTTTCGCAACGGGTTTGCCGCCAGAACACAG
GTAAGTGCCGTGTGTGGTTCCCGCGGGCCTGGCCTCTTTACGGGTTATGGCCCTTGCGTGCCTTGAATTA
CTTCCACCTGGCTGCAGTACGTGATTCTTGATCCCGAGCTTCGGGTTGGAAGTGGGTGGGAGAGTTCGAG
GCCTTGCGCTTAAGGAGCCCCTTCGCCTCGTGCTTGAGTTGAGGCCTGGCCTGGGCGCTGGGGCCGCCGC
GTGCGAATCTGGTGGCACCTTCGCGCCTGTCTCGCTGCTTTCGATAAGTCTCTAGCCATTTAAAATTTTT
GATGACCTGCTGCGACGCTTTTTTTCTGGCAAGATAGTCTTGTAAATGCGGGCCAAGATCTGCACACTGG
TATTTCGGTTTTTGGGGCCGCGGGCGGCGACGGGGCCCGTGCGTCCCAGCGCACATGTTCGGCGAGGCGG
GGCCTGCGAGCGCGGCCACCGAGAATCGGACGGGGGTAGTCTCAAGCTGGCCGGCCTGCTCTGGTGCCTG
GCCTCGCGCCGCCGTGTATCGCCCCGCCCTGGGCGGCAAGGCTGGCCCGGTCGGCACCAGTTGCGTGAGC
GGAAAGATGGCCGCTTCCCGGCCCTGCTGCAGGGAGCTCAAAATGGAGGACGCGGCGCTCGGGAGAGCGG
GCGGGTGAGTCACCCACACAAAGGAAAAGGGCCTTTCCGTCCTCAGCCGTCGCTTCATGTGACTCCACGG
AGTACCGGGCGCCGTCCAGGCACCTCGATTAGTTCTCGAGCTTTTGGAGTACGTCGTCTTTAGGTTGGGG
GGAGGGGTTTTATGCGATGGAGTTTCCCCACACTGAGTGGGTGGAGACTGAAGTTAGGCCAGCTTGGCAC
TTGATGTAATTCTCCTTGGAATTTGCCCTTTTTGAGTTTGGATCTTGGTTCATTCTCAAGCCTCAGACAG
TGGTTCAAAGTTTTTTTCTTCCATTTCAGGTGTCGTGAGGCTAGCACCGCCACCATGGAAGTGGAGGCTG
CAGAGGCCCGGTCCCCAGCCCCCGGCTACAAGCGCTCGGGCCGCCGCTACAAGTGCCTGTCCTGTACCAA
GACATTTCCAAACGCGCCCAGGGCAGCGCGCCACGCTGCCACACATGGGCCGGCAGACTGCTCTGAAGAG
GTGGCCGAGGTGAAGCCAAAGCCAGAGACAGAAGCTAAGGCAGAGGAAGCCAGTGGGGAGAAGGTGTCAG
GCTCCGCGGCCAAGCCTAGGCCCTATGCGTGTCCGCTATGCCCCAAGGCCTACAAGACGGCACCCGAGCT
GCGCAGCCACGGGCGCAGCCACACGGGGGAGAAGCCCTTTCCGTGCCCCGAGTGCGGCCGCCGCTTCATG
CAGCCCGTGTGCCTGCGCGTGCACCTGGCCTCGCACGCTGGCGAACTGCCCTTCCGCTGTGCGCACTGCC
CGAAGGCCTATGGCGCGCTCTCCAAGCTCAAGATCCACCAGCGTGGCCACACAGGCGAGCGGCCTTACGC
CTGCGCCGACTGCGGCAAGAGCTTTGCTGACCCTTCAGTGTTCCGCAAGCACCGGCGTACTCACGCTGGC
CTGCGGCCCTACAGCTGTGAGCGTTGCGGCAAAGCCTATGCGGAGCTCAAGGACCTCCGCAACCATGAGC
GGTCCCACACCGGCGAGCGCCCCTTCCTCTGCTCCGAGTGCGGGAAGAGCTTCTCCCGCTCATCCTCGCT
CACGTGCCACCAGCGCATCCACGCGGCACAGAAGCCCTACCGCTGCCCGGCCTGCGGCAAGGGCTTCACG
CAGCTCAGTTCCTACCAGAGCCACGAGCGCACGCACTCGGGGGAGAAGCCCTTCCTGTGCCCGCGCTGCG
GCCGCATGTTCTCCGACCCCTCGAGCTTCCGTCGCCACCAGCGCGCCCATGAAGGGGTGAAGCCATACCA
CTGCGAGAAGTGCGGCAAGGACTTCCGGCAGCCGGCGGACCTGGCCATGCACCGGCGTGTGCACACAGGC
GACCGGCCGTTCAAGTGCCTGCAATGTGACAAGACGTTCGTGGCGTCCTGGGACCTCAAGCGGCACGCGC
TGGTGCACTCTGGCCAGCGGCCCTTCCGCTGTGAGGAGTGCGGGCGAGCCTTCGCCGAGCGTGCCAGCCT
CACGAAGCATAGCCGGGTGCACTCGGGGGAGCGCCCCTTCCACTGTAACGCATGTGGGAAATCCTTTGTG
GTGTCGTCGAGCCTGAGGAAGCACGAGCGGACCCATCGAAGCAGTGAGGCCGCGGGTGTGCCCCCTGCAC
AGGAGCTGGTGGTGGGGTTGGCGCTGCCTGTGGGCGTGGCAGGTGAGAGTTCAGCCGCCCCGGCAGCAGG
GGCGGGGCTGGGGGACCCTCCAGCAGGGCTGCTAGGGCTGCCCCCGGAGTCAGGTGGTGTGATGGCCACA
CAGTGGCAGGTGGTGGGCATGACGGTGGAGCATGTGGAATGCCAAGATGCTGGTGTCCGGGAGGCTCCTG
GTCCCTTGGAAGGGGCAGGCGAGGCGGGGGGTGAGGAGGCTGACGAGAAGCCCCCCCAGTTTGTGTGCCG
AGAGTGCAAGGAGACCTTCTCCACAATGACGCTGCTGCGTCGGCACGAGCGCTCACACCCGGAGCTCCGG
CCCTTCCCCTGCACCCAGTGCGGCAAGAGCTTCTCTGACCGGGCTGGGCTGCGCAAACACAGCCGCACTC
ACAGCTCAGTGCGCCCCTACACCTGCCCCCATTGTCCCAAGGCCTTCTTGAGTGCCAGCGACTTGCGCAA
GCATGAACGCACCCACCCTGTGCCCATGGGGACCCCCACACCCCTGGAGCCCCTGGTGGCTTTGCTAGGA
ATGCCTGAAGAGGGGCCGGCCTAGTAATGAACTAGTCCGTAACTTGAAAGTATTTCGATTTCTTGGCTTT
ATATATCTTGTGGAAAGGACGACTCTTACCACAAATGGGATACCGAACGCGTTAAGTCGACAATCAACCT
CTGGATTACAAAATTTGTGAAAGATTGACTGGTATTCTTAACTATGTTGCTCCTTTTACGCTATGTGGAT
ACGCTGCTTTAATGCCTTTGTATCATGCTATTGCTTCCCGTATGGCTTTCATTTTCTCCTCCTTGTATAA
ATCCTGGTTGCTGTCTCTTTATGAGGAGTTGTGGCCCGTTGTCAGGCAACGTGGCGTGGTGTGCACTGTG
TTTGCTGACGCAACCCCCACTGGTTGGGGCATTGCCACCACCTGTCAGCTCCTTTCCGGGACTTTCGCTT
TCCCCCTCCCTATTGCCACGGCGGAACTCATCGCCGCCTGCCTTGCCCGCTGCTGGACAGGGGCTCGGCT
GTTGGGCACTGACAATTCCGTGGTGTTGTCGGGGAAATCATCGTCCTTTCCTTGGCTGCTCGCCTGTGTT
GCCACCTGGATTCTGCGCGGGACGTCCTTCTGCTACGTCCCTTCGGCCCTCAATCCAGCGGACCTTCCTT
CCCGCGGCCTGCTGCCGGCTCTGCGGCCTCTTCCGCGTCTTCGCCTTCGCCCTCAGACGAGTCGGATCTC
CCTTTGGGCCGCCTCCCCGCGTCGACTTTAAGACCAATGACTTACAAGGCAGCTGTAGATCTTAGCCACT
TTTTAAAAGAAAAGGGGGGACTGGAAGGGCTAATTCACTCCCAACGAAGACAAGATCTGCTTTTTGCTTG
TACTGGGTCTCTCTGGTTAGACCAGATCTGAGCCTGGGAGCTCTCTGGCTAACTAGGGAACCCACTGCTT
AAGCCTCAATAAAGCTTGCCTTGAGTGCTTCAAGTAGTGTGTGCCCGTCTGTTGTGTGACTCTGGTAACT
AGAGATCCCTCAGACCCTTTTAGTCAGTGTGGAAAATCTCTAGCAGTACGTATAGTAGTTCATGTCATCT
TATTATTCAGTATTTATAACTTGCAAAGAAATGAATATCAGAGAGTGAGAGGAACTTGTTTATTGCAGCT
TATAATGGTTACAAATAAAGCAATAGCATCACAAATTTCACAAATAAAGCATTTTTTTCACTGCATTCTA
GTTGTGGTTTGTCCAAACTCATCAATGTATCTTATCATGTCTGGCTCTAGCTATCCCGCCCCTAACTCCG
CCCATCCCGCCCCTAACTCCGCCCAGTTCCGCCCATTCTCCGCCCCATGGCTGACTAATTTTTTTTATTT
ATGCAGAGGCCGAGGCCGCCTCGGCCTCTGAGCTATTCCAGAAGTAGTGAGGAGGCTTTTTTGGAGGCCT
AGGGACGTACCCAATTCGCCCTATAGTGAGTCGTATTACGCGCGCTCACTGGCCGTCGTTTTACAACGTC
GTGACTGGGAAAACCCTGGCGTTACCCAACTTAATCGCCTTGCAGCACATCCCCCTTTCGCCAGCTGGCG
TAATAGCGAAGAGGCCCGCACCGATCGCCCTTCCCAACAGTTGCGCAGCCTGAATGGCGAATGGG
[124 nt withheld, positions 7556-7679]
C
[91 nt withheld, positions 7681-7771]
A
[49 nt withheld, positions 7773-7821]
CCTTTGACGTTGGAGTCCACGTTCTTT
[37 nt withheld, positions 7849-7885]
ACCCTATCTCGGTCTATTCTTTTGATTTATAAGGGATTTTGCCGATTTCGGCCTATTGGTTAAAAAATGA
GCTGATTTAACAAAAATTTAACGCGAATTTTAACAAAATATTAACGCTTACAATTTAGGTGGCACTTTTC
GGGGAAATGTGCGCGGAACCCCTATTTGTTTATTTTTCTAAATACATTCAAATATGTATCCGCTCATGAG
ACAATAACCCTGATAAATGCTTCAATAATATTGAAAAAGGAAGAGTATGAGTATTCAACATTTCCGTGTC
GCCCTTATTCCCTTTTTTGCGGCATTTTGCCTTCCTGTTTTTGCTCACCCAGAAACGCTGGTGAAAGTAA
AAGATGCTGAAGATCAGTTGGGTGCACGAGTGGGTTACATCGAACTGGATCTCAACAGCGGTAAGATCCT
TGAGAGTTTTCGCCCCGAAGAACGTTTTCCAATGATGAGCACTTTTAAAGTTCTGCTATGTGGCGCGGTA
TTATCCCGTATTGACGCCGGGCAAGAGCAACTCGGTCGCCGCATACACTATTCTCAGAATGACTTGGTTG
AGTACTCACCAGTCACAGAAAAGCATCTTACGGATGGCATGACAGTAAGAGAATTATGCAGTGCTGCCAT
AACCATGAGTGATAACACTGCGGCCAACTTACTTCTGACAACGATCGGAGGACCGAAGGAGCTAACCGCT
TTTTTGCACAACATGGGGGATCATGTAACTCGCCTTGATCGTTGGGAACCGGAGCTGAATGAAGCCATAC
CAAACGACGAGCGTGACACCACGATGCCTGTAGCAATGGCAACAACGTTGCGCAAACTATTAACTGGCGA
ACTACTTACTCTAGCTTCCCGGCAACAATTAATAGACTGGATGGAGGCGGATAAAGTTGCAGGACCACTT
CTGCGCTCGGCCCTTCCGGCTGGCTGGTTTATTGCTGATAAATCTGGAGCCGGTGAGCGTGGGTCTCGCG
GTATCATTGCAGCACTGGGGCCAGATGGTAAGCCCTCCCGTATCGTAGTTATCTACACGACGGGGAGTCA
GGCAACTATGGATGAACGAAATAGACAGATCGCTGAGATAGGTGCCTCACTGATTAAGCATTGGTAACTG
TCAGACCAAGTTTACTCATATATACTTTAGATTGATTTAAAACTTCATTTTTAATTTAAAAGGATCTAGG
TGAAGATCCTTTTTGATAATCTCATGACCAAAATCCCTTAACGTGAGTTTTCGTTCCACTGAGCGTCAGA
CCCCGTAGAAAAGATCAAAGGATCTTCTTGAGATCCTTTTTTTCTGCGCGTAATCTGCTGCTTGCAAACA
AAAAAACCACCGCTACCAGCGGTGGTTTGTTTGCCGGATCAAGAGCTACCAACTCTTTTTCCGAAGGTAA
CTGGCTTCAGCAGAGCGCAGATACCAAATACTGTTCTTCTAGTGTAGCCGTAGTTAGGCCACCACTTCAA
GAACTCTGTAGCACCGCCTACATACCTCGCTCTGCTAATCCTGTTACCAGTGGCTGCTGCCAGTGGCGAT
AAGTCGTGTCTTACCGGGTTGGACTCAAGACGATAGTTACCGGATAAGGCGCAGCGGTCGGGCTGAACGG
GGGGTTCGTGCACACAGCCCAGCTTGGAGCGAACGACCTACACCGAACTGAGATACCTACAGCGTGAGCT
ATGAGAAAGCGCCACGCTTCCCGAAGGGAGAAAGGCGGACAGGTATCCGGTAAGCGGCAGGGTCGGAACA
GGAGAGCGCACGAGGGAGCTTCCAGGGGGAAACGCCTGGTATCTTTATAGTCCTGTCGGGTTTCGCCACC
TCTGACTTGAGCGTCGATTTTTGTGATGCTCGTCAGGGGGGCGGAGCCTATGGAAAAACGCCAGCAACGC
GGCCTTTTTACGGTTCCTGGCCTTTTGCTGGCCTTTTGCTCACATGTTCTTTCCTGCGTTATCCCCTGAT
TCTGTGGATAACCGTATTACCGCCTTTGAGTGAGCTGATACCGCTCGCCGCAGCCGAACGACCGAGCGCA
GCGAGTCAGTGAGCGAGGAAGCGGAAGAGCGCCCAATACGCAAACCGCCTCTCCCCGCGCGTTGGCCGAT
TCATTAATGCAGCTGGCACGACAGGTTTCCCGACTGGAAAGCGGGCAGTGAGCGCAACGCAATTAATGTG
AGTTAGCTCACTCATTAGGCACCCCAGGCTTTACACTTTATGCTTCCGGCTCGTATGTTGTGTGGAATTG
TGAGCGGATAACAATTTCACACAGGAAACAGCTATGACCATGATTACGCCAAGCGCGCAATTAACCCTCA
CTAAAGGGAACAAAAGCTGGAGCTGCAAGC
Features (pLannotate 1.2.2; 31 found; start..end, strand, type, name):
      5..231     +  promoter       RSV promoter: Rous sarcoma virus enhancer/promoter
    232..412     +  LTR            5' LTR (truncated): truncated 5' long terminal repeat (LTR) from HIV-1
    459..584     +  misc_feature   HIV-1 Ψ: packaging signal of human immunodeficiency virus type 1
    568..931     +  CDS            HIV-1 gag (fragment): gag protein from human immunodeficiency virus 1; gag
   1077..1310    +  misc_feature   RRE: The Rev response element (RRE) of HIV-1 allows for Rev-dependent mRNA export from the nucleus to the cytoplasm.
   1687..1713    +  CDS            Rev (fragment): human immunodeficiency virus 1 (HIV-1) Rev protein; rev; enhances nuclear export of unspliced and incompletely spliced viral mRNAs
   1720..1743    +  promoter       SV40 promoter (fragment): SV40 early promoter
   1744..1815    +  promoter       SV40 promoter (fragment): SV40 enhancer and early promoter
   1839..1974    +  rep_origin     SV40 ori: SV40 origin of replication
   2020..2616    +  CDS            PuroR (fragment): puromycin N-acetyltransferase; pac from Streptomyces; confers resistance to puromycin
   2665..2782    +  misc_feature   cPPT/CTS: central polypurine tract and central termination sequence of HIV-1
   2847..2913    +  CDS            small t antigen (fragment): SV40 (simian virus 40) small t antigen
   2920..4098    +  promoter       EF-1α promoter: strong constitutive promoter for human elongation factor EF-1α
   4115..5971    +  CDS            ZNF668: ZN668_HUMAN - Experimental evidence at protein level: Swiss-Prot protein existence level 1. May be involved in transcriptional regulation. From Homo sapiens (Human).
   5987..6040    +  promoter       U6 promoter (fragment): RNA polymerase III promoter for human U6 snRNA
   6082..6670    +  misc_feature   WPRE: woodchuck hepatitis virus posttranscriptional regulatory element
   6721..6740    +  misc_feature   cPPT/CTS (fragment): central polypurine tract and central termination sequence of HIV-1
   6742..6975    +  LTR            3' LTR (ΔU3): self-inactivating 3' long terminal repeat (LTR) from HIV-1
   7053..7174    +  polyA_signal   SV40 poly(A) signal: SV40 polyadenylation signal
   7214..7349    +  rep_origin     SV40 ori: SV40 origin of replication
   7370..7388    -  promoter       T7 promoter: promoter for bacteriophage T7 RNA polymerase
   7396..7551    +  CDS            lacZα (fragment): LacZα fragment of β-galactosidase; lacZ fragment
   7556..7984    +  rep_origin     f1 ori (sequence partly withheld): f1 bacteriophage origin of replication; arrow indicates direction of (+) strand synthesis
   8037..8141    +  promoter       AmpR promoter: bla
   8142..9002    +  CDS            AmpR: β-lactamase; bla; confers resistance to ampicillin, carbenicillin, and related antibiotics
   9173..9761    +  rep_origin     ori: high-copy-number ColE1/pMB1/pBR322/pUC origin of replication
   9944..10036   +  CDS            lacI (fragment): lac repressor; lacI; The lac repressor binds to the lac operator to inhibit transcription in E. coli. This inhibition can be relieved by adding lactose or isopropyl-β-D-thiogalactopyranoside (IPTG).
  10049..10070   +  protein_bind   CAP binding site: CAP binding activates transcription in the presence of cAMP. E. coli catabolite activator protein
  10085..10115   +  promoter       lac promoter: promoter for the E. coli lac operon
  10123..10139   +  protein_bind   lac operator: The lac repressor binds to the lac operator to inhibit transcription in E. coli. This inhibition can be relieved by adding lactose or isopropyl-β-D-thiogalactopyranoside (IPTG). lac repressor encoded by lacI
  10184..10202   +  promoter       T3 promoter: promoter for bacteriophage T3 RNA polymerase
