[The description below was written by a language model from this plasmid's Addgene catalogue record and pLannotate feature annotations shown in this document.]
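Description:
TFORF2730 is a lentiviral mammalian expression plasmid built on the pLX_TRC317 backbone, carrying the human zinc finger protein ZNF668 as one member of a barcoded transcription factor ORF collection. It is propagated in E. coli through a high-copy ColE1/pUC-type origin with ampicillin resistance (AmpR), and the backbone also retains an f1 origin and remnants of a lac/T7/T3 cloning region. The depositor notes a risk of plasmid recombination, which is common for constructs carrying repeated LTRs.

The viral portion has a third-generation-style layout. An RSV promoter drives a truncated HIV-1 5' LTR, followed by the Ψ packaging signal with a gag fragment and the RRE for Rev-dependent export of the genomic RNA. A cPPT/CTS element lies further downstream, and a self-inactivating ΔU3 3' LTR followed by an SV40 poly(A) signal closes the unit. Within the proviral region there are two expression units. An SV40 early promoter/origin segment precedes the puromycin N-acetyltransferase gene, allowing selection of transduced cells. The EF-1α promoter drives constitutive expression of the ZNF668 coding sequence, with a WPRE downstream to enhance transcript stability and expression.

According to the record, each plasmid in the collection carries a unique 24-bp barcode that identifies its ORF. The barcode is not annotated in the feature table, so its exact position cannot be stated, although a short unannotated stretch and a small U6-like fragment lie between the ORF and the WPRE. The construct is intended for overexpressing ZNF668 in mammalian cells, either on its own or in pooled screens where barcode readout reveals which transcription factors produce a phenotype such as directed differentiation.
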