Addgene plasmid #143602: TFORF2730
Purpose: Lentiviral vector for overexpressing transcription factor ORFs with unique 24-bp barcodes. Barcodes facilitate identification of transcription factors in pooled screens.
Depositing lab: Feng Zhang. Depositing organization: Broad Institute. Publication: A transcription factor atlas of directed differentiation. Joung J, Ma S, Tay T, Geiger-Schuller KR, Kirchgatterer PC, Verdine VK, Guo B, Arias-Garcia MA, Allen WE, Singh A, Kuksenko O, Abudayyeh OO, Gootenberg JS, Fu Z, Macrae RK, Buenrostro JD, Regev A, Zhang F. Cell. 2023 Jan 5;186(1):209-229.e26. doi: 10.1016/j.cell.2022.11.026. PubMed 36608654.
Backbone
  Vector backbone: pLX_TRC317
  Backbone manufacturer: Broad Institute Genetic Perturbation Platform
  Backbone size w/o insert (bp): 8264
  Vector type: Mammalian Expression, Lentiviral
  Selectable markers: Puromycin
Growth in bacteria
  Bacterial resistance: Ampicillin, 100 μg/mL
  Growth temperature: 37°C
  Growth strain: NEB Stable
  Copy number: High Copy
Gene/Insert
  Gene/Insert name: ZNF668
  Species: H. sapiens (human)
  Insert size (bp): 1961
  Entrez Gene: ZNF668
  Promoter: EF1a
  Cloning method: Unknown
  Sequencing primers: 5′ GGGTGGAGACTGAAGTTAGGCCAG; 3′ CACATAGCGTAAAAGGAGCAACATAG
Terms and licenses: Academic/Nonprofit Terms; Industry Terms: Not Available to Industry
Depositor comments: NM_001172670,NM_024706,NM_001172668,ENST00000535577,ENST00000538906,ENST00000394983,ENST00000300849 . The transcription factor ORF portion of this plasmid was synthesized by Genewiz. Please test multiple small colonies in case of plasmid recombination. To make this collection available in a timely manner, a portion of this collection was not fully sequenced by Addgene. If an Addgene verified full plasmid sequence is not available, please contact us prior to placing an order to request the full sequence.
How to cite: TFORF2730 was a gift from Feng Zhang (Addgene plasmid # 143602 ; http://n2t.net/addgene:143602 ; RRID:Addgene_143602)
