>Addgene plasmid #143602 | TFORF2730 | depositor partial sequence | sequence record 282936 | Insert
ACCGCCACCATGGAAGTGGAGGCTGCAGAGGCCCGGTCCCCAGCCCCCGGCTACAAGCGCTCGGGCCGCC
GCTACAAGTGCCTGTCCTGTACCAAGACATTTCCAAACGCGCCCAGGGCAGCGCGCCACGCTGCCACACA
TGGGCCGGCAGACTGCTCTGAAGAGGTGGCCGAGGTGAAGCCAAAGCCAGAGACAGAAGCTAAGGCAGAG
GAAGCCAGTGGGGAGAAGGTGTCAGGCTCCGCGGCCAAGCCTAGGCCCTATGCGTGTCCGCTATGCCCCA
AGGCCTACAAGACGGCACCCGAGCTGCGCAGCCACGGGCGCAGCCACACGGGGGAGAAGCCCTTTCCGTG
CCCCGAGTGCGGCCGCCGCTTCATGCAGCCCGTGTGCCTGCGCGTGCACCTGGCCTCGCACGCTGGCGAA
CTGCCCTTCCGCTGTGCGCACTGCCCGAAGGCCTATGGCGCGCTCTCCAAGCTCAAGATCCACCAGCGTG
GCCACACAGGCGAGCGGCCTTACGCCTGCGCCGACTGCGGCAAGAGCTTTGCTGACCCTTCAGTGTTCCG
CAAGCACCGGCGTACTCACGCTGGCCTGCGGCCCTACAGCTGTGAGCGTTGCGGCAAAGCCTATGCGGAG
CTCAAGGACCTCCGCAACCATGAGCGGTCCCACACCGGCGAGCGCCCCTTCCTCTGCTCCGAGTGCGGGA
AGAGCTTCTCCCGCTCATCCTCGCTCACGTGCCACCAGCGCATCCACGCGGCACAGAAGCCCTACCGCTG
CCCGGCCTGCGGCAAGGGCTTCACGCAGCTCAGTTCCTACCAGAGCCACGAGCGCACGCACTCGGGGGAG
AAGCCCTTCCTGTGCCCGCGCTGCGGCCGCATGTTCTCCGACCCCTCGAGCTTCCGTCGCCACCAGCGCG
CCCATGAAGGGGTGAAGCCATACCACTGCGAGAAGTGCGGCAAGGACTTCCGGCAGCCGGCGGACCTGGC
CATGCACCGGCGTGTGCACACAGGCGACCGGCCGTTCAAGTGCCTGCAATGTGACAAGACGTTCGTGGCG
TCCTGGGACCTCAAGCGGCACGCGCTGGTGCACTCTGGCCAGCGGCCCTTCCGCTGTGAGGAGTGCGGGC
GAGCCTTCGCCGAGCGTGCCAGCCTCACGAAGCATAGCCGGGTGCACTCGGGGGAGCGCCCCTTCCACTG
TAACGCATGTGGGAAATCCTTTGTGGTGTCGTCGAGCCTGAGGAAGCACGAGCGGACCCATCGAAGCAGT
GAGGCCGCGGGTGTGCCCCCTGCACAGGAGCTGGTGGTGGGGTTGGCGCTGCCTGTGGGCGTGGCAGGTG
AGAGTTCAGCCGCCCCGGCAGCAGGGGCGGGGCTGGGGGACCCTCCAGCAGGGCTGCTAGGGCTGCCCCC
GGAGTCAGGTGGTGTGATGGCCACACAGTGGCAGGTGGTGGGCATGACGGTGGAGCATGTGGAATGCCAA
GATGCTGGTGTCCGGGAGGCTCCTGGTCCCTTGGAAGGGGCAGGCGAGGCGGGGGGTGAGGAGGCTGACG
AGAAGCCCCCCCAGTTTGTGTGCCGAGAGTGCAAGGAGACCTTCTCCACAATGACGCTGCTGCGTCGGCA
CGAGCGCTCACACCCGGAGCTCCGGCCCTTCCCCTGCACCCAGTGCGGCAAGAGCTTCTCTGACCGGGCT
GGGCTGCGCAAACACAGCCGCACTCACAGCTCAGTGCGCCCCTACACCTGCCCCCATTGTCCCAAGGCCT
TCTTGAGTGCCAGCGACTTGCGCAAGCATGAACGCACCCACCCTGTGCCCATGGGGACCCCCACACCCCT
GGAGCCCCTGGTGGCTTTGCTAGGAATGCCTGAAGAGGGGCCGGCCTAGTAATGAACTAGTCCGTAACTT
GAAAGTATTTCGATTTCTTGGCTTTATATATCTTGTGGAAAGGACGACTCTTACCACAAATGGGATACCG
A
