>Addgene plasmid #143602 | TFORF2730 | depositor partial sequence | sequence record 282937 | Barcode
CTCTTACCACAAATGGGATACCGA
